Addgene plasmid #37250: pLK45
Depositing lab: Ann Hubbard. Depositing organization: Johns Hopkins University and School of Medicine. Publication: Scribble associates with two polarity proteins, Lgl2 and Vangl2, via distinct molecular domains. Kallay LM, McNickle A, Brennwald PJ, Hubbard AL, Braiterman LT. J Cell Biochem. 2006 Oct 1;99(2):647-64. 10.1002/jcb.20992 PubMed 16791850.
Backbone
  Vector backbone: pAdLox GI 1488684
  Backbone size w/o insert (bp): 4224
  Vector type: Mammalian Expression
Growth in bacteria
  Bacterial resistance: Ampicillin, 100 μg/mL
  Growth temperature: 37°C
  Growth strain: DH5alpha
  Copy number: High Copy
Gene/Insert
  Gene/Insert name: Scribble (alt name: CRIB1; SCRB1; SCRIB1; Vartul)
  Species: H. sapiens (human)
  Insert size (bp): 4890
  GenBank ID: 23513
  Entrez Gene: SCRIB (a.k.a. CRIB1, SCRB1, SCRIB1, Vartul, oSCRIB)
  Promoter: CMV
  Tag / fusion protein: EGFP (N terminal on insert)
  Cloning method: Restriction Enzyme; 5′ cloning site EcoRI (not destroyed); 3′ cloning site XmaI (not destroyed)
  Sequencing primers: 5′ EGFP-C; 3′ SV40pA-Rev
Terms and licenses: Academic/Nonprofit Terms; Industry Terms: Not Available to Industry
Depositor comments: contains EGFP-hScrib WT
How to cite: pLK45 was a gift from Ann Hubbard (Addgene plasmid # 37250)
