[The description below was written by a language model from this plasmid's Addgene catalogue record and pLannotate feature annotations shown in this document.]
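Description:
pLK45 is a mammalian expression plasmid built on the pAdLox backbone, an adenoviral shuttle vector, and carries wild-type human Scribble (SCRIB, also known as Vartul, CRIB1 or SCRB1). It is maintained in E. coli as a high-copy plasmid through a ColE1/pUC-type origin and selected with ampicillin via the β-lactamase gene. An f1 origin and small remnants of lacZα and lacI are also present.

The expression cassette is driven by the human cytomegalovirus immediate early enhancer and promoter and ends in an SV40 polyadenylation signal, which is preceded by a short fragment of SV40 large T antigen sequence. The catalogue entry and depositor comment describe the product as EGFP fused to the N terminus of Scribble, with the insert cloned between EcoRI and XmaI sites. The feature table, however, annotates only the 4,890 bp SCRIB coding sequence, starting shortly after the CMV promoter, and lists no EGFP feature. The 26 nt between the promoter and SCRIB leave no room for an EGFP coding sequence, so the tag is not confirmed by the sequenced record.

Around the cassette sit the elements typical of pAdLox: two adenovirus serotype 5 inverted terminal repeats, the Ad5 Ψ packaging signal upstream of the CMV enhancer, and a single loxP site downstream of the polyadenylation signal. In this type of shuttle, Cre-mediated recombination at loxP with a helper adenoviral genome places the cassette in a packageable recombinant adenovirus. The plasmid could therefore serve for direct transfection or for making adenovirus. The associated publication examined how Scribble associates with the polarity proteins Lgl2 and Vangl2 through distinct domains, which suggests use of this construct as the wild-type reference in such interaction and localisation studies.
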