Features (pLannotate 1.2.2; 16 found; start..end, strand, type, name):
      1..380     +  enhancer       CMV enhancer: human cytomegalovirus immediate early enhancer
    381..584     +  promoter       CMV promoter: human cytomegalovirus (CMV) immediate early promoter
    611..5500    +  CDS            SCRIB: SCRIB_HUMAN - Also known as CRIB1, KIAA0147, LAP4, SCRB1, VARTUL. Experimental evidence at protein level: Swiss-Prot protein existence level 1. Scaffold protein involved in different aspects of polarized cell differentiation regulating epithelial and neuronal morphogenesis and T-cell polarization (PubMed:15182672, PubMed:16344308, PubMed:19041750, PubMed:18716323, PubMed:18641685, PubMed:16965391, PubMed:27380321). Via its interaction with CRTAM, required for the late phase polarization of a subset of CD4+ T-cells, which in turn regulates TCR-mediated proliferation and IFNG and IL22 production
   5683..5767    +  CDS            large T antigen (fragment): large T antigen from SV40 (simian virus 40)
   5866..6000    +  polyA_signal   SV40 poly(A) signal: SV40 polyadenylation signal
   6009..6042    -  protein_bind   loxP: Cre-mediated recombination occurs in the 8-bp core sequence (GCATACAT). Cre recombinase
   6054..6072    -  promoter       SP6 promoter: promoter for bacteriophage SP6 RNA polymerase
   6145..6247    -  repeat_region  ITR: inverted terminal repeat of human adenovirus serotype 5 inverted
   6260..6326    +  CDS            lacZα (fragment): LacZα fragment of β-galactosidase; lacZ fragment
   6331..6759    +  rep_origin     f1 ori (sequence partly withheld): f1 bacteriophage origin of replication; arrow indicates direction of (+) strand synthesis
   6812..6916    +  promoter       AmpR promoter: bla
   6917..7777    +  CDS            AmpR: β-lactamase; bla; confers resistance to ampicillin, carbenicillin, and related antibiotics
   7948..8536    +  rep_origin     ori: high-copy-number ColE1/pMB1/pBR322/pUC origin of replication
   8719..8772    +  CDS            lacI (fragment): lac repressor; lacI; The lac repressor binds to the lac operator to inhibit transcription in E. coli. This inhibition can be relieved by adding lactose or isopropyl-β-D-thiogalactopyranoside (IPTG).
   8786..8888    +  repeat_region  ITR: inverted terminal repeat of human adenovirus serotype 5 inverted
   8976..9126    +  misc_signal    Ad5 Ψ: packaging signal for adenovirus serotype 5
>Addgene plasmid #37250 | pLK45 | addgene full sequence | sequence record 214695 | Addgene NGS Result
GACATTGATTATTGACTAGTTATTAATAGTAATCAATTACGGGGTCATTAGTTCATAGCCCATATATGGA
GTTCCGCGTTACATAACTTACGGTAAATGGCCCGCCTGGCTGACCGCCCAACGACCCCCGCCCATTGACG
TCAATAATGACGTATGTTCCCATAGTAACGCCAATAGGGACTTTCCATTGACGTCAATGGGTGGAGTATT
TACGGTAAACTGCCCACTTGGCAGTACATCAAGTGTATCATATGCCAAGTACGCCCCCTATTGACGTCAA
TGACGGTAAATGGCCCGCCTGGCATTATGCCCAGTACATGACCTTATGGGACTTTCCTACTTGGCAGTAC
ATCTACGTATTAGTCATCGCTATTACCATGGTGATGCGGTTTTGGCAGTACATCAATGGGCGTGGATAGC
GGTTTGACTCACGGGGATTTCCAAGTCTCCACCCCATTGACGTCAATGGGAGTTTGTTTTGGCACCAAAA
TCAACGGGACTTTCCAAAATGTCGTAACAACTCCGCCCCATTGACGCAAATGGGCGGTAGGCGTGTACGG
TGGGAGGTCTATATAAGCAGAGCTCGTTTAGTGAACCGTAAGCTTGCACCATGCTCAAGTGCATCCCGCT
GTGGCGCTGCAACCGGCACGTGGAGTCGGTGGACAAGCGGCACTGTTCGCTGCAGGCCGTGCCGGAGGAG
ATCTACCGCTACAGCCGCAGCCTGGAGGAGCTGCTGCTCGACGCCAACCAGCTGCGCGAGCTGCCCAAGC
CTTTTTTCCGGCTGCTGAACTTGCGCAAGCTGGGCCTGAGCGACAACGAGATCCAGCGGTTGCCTCCCGA
GGTGGCCAACTTCATGCAGCTGGTGGAGCTGGACGTGTCCCGGAACGATATCCCTGAGATCCCGGAGAGC
ATCAAGTTCTGCAAGGCTCTGGAGATCGCGGACTTCAGCGGGAACCCCCTCTCCAGGCTCCCTGATGGCT
TCACTCAGCTGCGCAGCCTGGCTCACCTGGCCCTGAATGATGTGTCTCTGCAGGCACTGCCCGGGGACGT
GGGCAACCTCGCCAACCTGGTGACCCTGGAGCTCCGGGAGAACCTGCTCAAGTCCCTGCCAGCGTCCCTG
TCATTTCTGGTCAAGCTGGAACAGCTGGATCTGGGAGGCAACGATCTGGAAGTGCTGCCAGACACTCTGG
GGGCTCTGCCCAATCTTCGGGAGCTGTGGCTTGACCGGAACCAGCTGTCAGCACTGCCCCCGGAGCTCGG
GAACCTGCGGCGCCTGGTGTGCCTGGACGTGTCGGAAAACCGGCTGGAGGAGCTGCCTGCTGAGCTCGGC
GGGCTGGTGCTGCTCACTGACCTGCTGCTGTCCCAGAACCTGCTGCGGAGGCTGCCCGACGGCATCGGTC
AGCTGAAGCAGCTATCCATCCTAAAGGTAGACCAGAATCGGCTGTGCGAGGTGACTGAGGCCATCGGGGA
CTGTGAGAACCTCTCTGAGCTGATCCTCACGGAGAACCTGCTGATGGCCCTGCCCCGCTCCCTGGGAAAG
CTGACTAAGCTGACCAACCTCAACGTGGACCGGAACCACCTCGAGGCGCTGCCGCCCGAGATCGGGGGCT
GTGTGGCACTCAGCGTCCTCTCCTTGAGGGACAACCGCCTGGCCGTCCTGCCACCAGAGCTGGCCCACAC
GACAGAGCTGCACGTGCTGGACGTGGCGGGGAACCGCCTGCAGAGTCTGCCGTTCGCGCTCACCCACCTC
AATCTCAAGGCCCTGTGGCTGGCAGAGAACCAGGCGCAGCCCATGCTCCGGTTCCAGACGGAGGATGATG
CCCGGACCGGCGAGAAGGTGCTCACCTGCTACTTGCTGCCCCAGCAGCCCCCACTCAGCCTCGAGGATGC
TGGGCAGCAGGGGAGCCTCTCGGAGACCTGGAGCGATGCCCCGCCGAGCCGCGTCAGCGTCATCCAGTTC
CTGGAGGCCCCCATAGGTGATGAGGACGCTGAGGAAGCTGCAGCTGAGAAGCGGGGCCTACAGCGCCGGG
CCACACCTCACCCCAGCGAGCTCAAGGTGATGAAGAGGAGCATCGAGGGGCGGCGGAGCGAGGCCTGCCC
TTGCCAGCCAGACTCTGGGTCGCCCTTGCCTGCAGAGGAGGAGAAGCGGCTGAGTGCCGAGTCTGGCCTG
AGTGAAGACTCTCGCCCATCTGCCAGCACAGTCTCTGAGGCTGAGCCCGAGGGCCCGTCGGCTGAGGCAC
AGGGTGGGAGCCAGCAGGAAGCCACGACTGCTGGCGGGGAGGAAGACGCCGAAGAGGACTACCAGGAGCC
CACGGTGCATTTCGCAGAGGACGCACTGCTGCCCGGGGATGACAGGGAGATCGAGGAGGGGCAGCCTGAG
GCCCCCTGGACCCTGCCAGGCGGGAGGCAGCGGCTCATCCGCAAGGACACACCTCACTACAAAAAGCACT
TCAAGATCTCCAAGCTGCCCCAGCCCGAGGCCGTTGTGGCTCTGCTGCAGGGCATGCAGCCTGATGGGGA
GGGCCCTGTGGCTCCCGGGGGCTGGCACAATGGCCCCCACGCACCCTGGGCTCCTCGGGCCCAGAAGGAG
GAGGAGGAGGAGGAAGAGGGTAGTCCTCAGGAGGAGGAGGAAGAGGAGGAGGAGGAAAACAGGGCTGAAG
AGGAAGAGGCCAGCACTGAGGAGGAGGACAAGGAGGGGGCCGTGGTTTCTGCGCCCTCTGTCAAGGGAGT
GTCGTTTGACCAGGCCAATAACCTGCTGATAGAGCCTGCTCGCATTGAGGAGGAAGAGCTGACCCTCACC
ATCCTGCGGCAGACTGGGGGCCTGGGCATCAGCATTGCGGGCGGCAAGGGCTCCACACCCTATAAGGGGG
ACGACGAGGGCATATTCATCTCTCGGGTGTCCGAGGAAGGCCCTGCGGCCCGGGCTGGAGTCCGTGTGGG
TGACAAGCTCCTGGAGGTGAATGGTGTGGCTCTGCAGGGCGCCGAGCACCACGAGGCCGTGGAGGCGCTC
CGGGGGGCCGGCACTGCCGTGCAGATGCGAGTGTGGCGGGAGCGCATGGTGGAGCCTGAGAACGCGGTCA
CCATCACGCCGCTGCGGCCCGAGGATGATTACAGCCCCCGAGAGCGGCGGGGAGGGGGGCTGCGCCTGCC
CCTGCTCCCGCCTGAGAGCCCCGGGCCCCTCCGTCAGCGCCACGTGGCCTGCCTGGCACGCAGCGAGAGG
GGGCTGGGCTTCAGCATTGCTGGTGGGAAAGGCTCCACACCCTACAGGGCTGGTGATGCGGGCATCTTCG
TCTCCCGCATTGCCGAGGGCGGTGCTGCTCACCGCGCGGGCACACTGCAGGTTGGCGACCGCGTCCTCTC
TATTAATGGAGTGGACGTGACTGAGGCCAGGCATGACCACGCCGTCTCCCTGCTGACCGCTGCCTCCCCC
ACCATCGCCCTGCTGTTGGAGCGGGAGGCTGGGGGCCCTCTTCCTCCCAGCCCTCTGCCACATTCCTCAC
CCCCCACCGCTGCTGTTGCCACCACCAGCATAACCACTGCCACCCCCGGGGTGCCTGGGTTGCCGAGCCT
GGCCCCCAGCCTGCTGGCTGCCGCGTTGGAAGGGCCATACCCAGTGGAGGAGATCCGTCTGCCAAGAGCT
GGGGGCCCTCTGGGGCTTAGTATTGTCGGAGGCTCCGACCATTCCAGCCACCCGTTTGGTGTCCAGGAGC
CTGGTGTGTTCATCTCCAAGGTGCTCCCGCGGGGCCTGGCCGCTCGCAGCGGCCTGCGGGTTGGGGACCG
CATCCTGGCAGTGAACGGGCAAGACGTGCGGGATGCCACGCACCAAGAAGCAGTCAGTGCCCTGCTCCGG
CCCTGCCTGGAGCTGTCGCTGCTGGTGCGGAGGGACCCGGCACCCCCGGGCCTACGGGAACTGTGCATCC
AGAAGGCACCTGGGGAGAGGCTGGGCATCAGCATCCGCGGGGGTGCCAGGGGCCACGCTGGCAACCCCCG
CGACCCCACAGACGAGGGCATCTTCATCTCCAAGGTGAGCCCCACGGGGGCAGCCGGGCGCGACGGTCGG
CTGCGTGTGGGTTTGCGGCTGTTGGAGGTGAACCAGCAGAGCCTGCTGGGCCTGACGCACGGCGAGGCGG
TGCAGCTGCTCCGCAGTGTGGGCGACACCCTCACCGTGCTGGTCTGTGACGGCTTCGAGGCCAGCACCGA
CGCAGCCCTGGAGGTGTCCCCAGGTGTCATTGCCAACCCCTTTGCGGCAGGCATCGGCCACCGGAACAGC
CTGGAGAGCATCTCTTCCATCGACCGGGAGCTGAGCCCTGAGGGCCCAGGCAAGGAGAAGGAGCTGCCTG
GACAGACCCTGCACTGGGGGCCCGAGGCCACAGAAGCCGCAGGTCGGGGTCTGCAGCCCCTGAAGCTGGA
CTACCGCGCCCTGGCCGCCGTGCCCAGCGCTGGCAGCGTGCAGAGGGTACCGTCTGGAGCAGCTGGAGGG
AAGATGGCTGAATCTCCCTGCTCCCCTAGTGGCCAGCAGCCGCCCTCCCCGCCTTCTCCGGATGAGCTGC
CCGCCAATGTGAAGCAGGCCTACAGGGCCTTCGCGGCCGTGCCCACTTCTCACCCGCCTGAGGATGCCCC
TGCCCAGCCCCCCACGCCTGGGCCTGCAGCCTCCCCGGAGCAGCTGTCCTTCCGGGAGCGGCAGAAGTAC
TTTGAGCTGGAGGTGCGCGTGCCCCAGGCCGAGGGCCCCCCTAAGCGCGTGTCCCTGGTGGGTGCTGACG
ACCTGCGGAAGATGCAGGAGGAGGAAGCCAGAAAACTACAGCAGAAGAGAGCGCAGATGCTGCGGGAGGC
GGCAGAGGCTGGGGCCGAAGCGAGGCTCGCCCTGGACGGGGAGACGCTGGGCGAGGAGGAACAGGAGGAT
GAGCAGCCACCCTGGGCCAGCCCGAGCCCCACCTCAAGGCAGAGCCCGGCGTCCCCCCCGCCCCTGGGAG
GTGGCGCCCCGGTGCGGACGGCCAAAGCTGAACGGCGCCACCAGGAGCGGCTGCGCGTGCAGAGTCCGGA
GCCACCGGCACCCGAGCGTGCCCTGTCCCCTGCCGAGCTCCGGGCCCTGGAGGCCGAGAAGCGTGCGCTG
TGGAGGGCAGCCAGGATGAAGTCATTGGAACAGGACGCTCTCCGAGCACAGATGGTCCTCAGCAGGTCCC
AGGAAGGCCGGGGCACGCGGGGGCCCCTGGAGCGACTGGCCGAGGCCCCTTCCCCTGCGCCCACCCCGTC
GCCCACCCCTGTGGAAGACCTTGGCCCCCAGACCAGCACCTCCCCGGGACGCCTGTCACCGGACTTTGCT
GAGGAGTTGAGGTCCCTGGAACCATCTCCCAGCCCTGGCCCGCAGGAGGAGGATGGAGAAGTGGCTCTGG
TGCTTCTGGGCAGGCCCTCACCCGGCGCTGTGGGCCCTGAAGATGTGGCACTGTGCAGCAGCCGCCGCCC
CGTAAGGCCTGGGCGCCGTGGCCTGGGCCCTGTGCCCTCCTAGAGGAGCAGGCACCTCCCCCAGACTTGG
GGTGGGGGCCCTGCCAGCTCCAGCACCACCCTTGCCCCAAGTCTTTTAACCTGGGTGTTAGCATTTTAAA
GAGACCCCACAGGAGTTCTGGCCTGTGACTAACTAACTGCCCCACCCCAGCCGAGACCTCGGCGAGACTG
TAACTAGATAACTGATCATAATCAGCCATACCACATTTGTAGAGGTTTTACTTGCTTTAAAAAACCTCCC
ACACCTCCCCCTGAACCTGAAACATAAAATGAATGCAATTCTTTGTAGAGGTTTTACTTGCTTTAAAAAA
CCTCCCACACCTCCCCCTGAACCTGAAACATAAAATGAATGCAATTGTTGTTGTTAACTTGTTTATTGCA
GCTTATAATGGTTACAAATAAAGCAATAGCATCACAAATTTCACAAATAAAGCATTTTTTTCACTGCATT
CTAGTTGTGGTTTGTCCAAACTCATCAATGTATCTTATCATGTCTGGATCATCGATCCATAACTTCGTAT
AATGTATGCTATACGAAGTTATCCAGATCTGGTTCTATAGTGTCACCTAAATCGTATGTGTATGATACAT
AAGGTTATGTATTAATTGTAGCCGCGTTCTAACGACAATATGTCCATAGGGCCCCTACGTCACCCGCCCC
GTTCCCACGCCCCGCGCCACGTCACAAACTCCACCCCCTCATTATCATATTGGCTTCAATCCAAAATAAG
GTATATTATTGATGATGGCCGCAGCGGCCCTGGCGTAATAGCGAAGAGGCCCGCACCGATCGCCCTTCCC
AACAGTTGCGCAGCCTGAATGGCGAATGGG
[124 nt withheld, positions 6331-6454]
C
[91 nt withheld, positions 6456-6546]
A
[49 nt withheld, positions 6548-6596]
CCTTTGACGTTGGAGTCCACGTTCTTT
[37 nt withheld, positions 6624-6660]
ACCCTATCTCGGTCTATTCTTTTGATTTATAAGGGATTTTGCCGATTTCGGCCTATTGGTTAAAAAATGA
GCTGATTTAACAAAAATTTAACGCGAATTTTAACAAAATATTAACGCTTACAATTTAGGTGGCACTTTTC
GGGGAAATGTGCGCGGAACCCCTATTTGTTTATTTTTCTAAATACATTCAAATATGTATCCGCTCATGAG
ACAATAACCCTGATAAATGCTTCAATAATATTGAAAAAGGAAGAGTATGAGTATTCAACATTTCCGTGTC
GCCCTTATTCCCTTTTTTGCGGCATTTTGCCTTCCTGTTTTTGCTCACCCAGAAACGCTGGTGAAAGTAA
AAGATGCTGAAGATCAGTTGGGTGCACGAGTGGGTTACATCGAACTGGATCTCAACAGCGGTAAGATCCT
TGAGAGTTTTCGCCCCGAAGAACGTTTTCCAATGATGAGCACTTTTAAAGTTCTGCTATGTGGCGCGGTA
TTATCCCGTATTGACGCCGGGCAAGAGCAACTCGGTCGCCGCATACACTATTCTCAGAATGACTTGGTTG
AGTACTCACCAGTCACAGAAAAGCATCTTACGGATGGCATGACAGTAAGAGAATTATGCAGTGCTGCCAT
AACCATGAGTGATAACACTGCGGCCAACTTACTTCTGACAACGATCGGAGGACCGAAGGAGCTAACCGCT
TTTTTGCACAACATGGGGGATCATGTAACTCGCCTTGATCGTTGGGAACCGGAGCTGAATGAAGCCATAC
CAAACGACGAGCGTGACACCACGATGCCTGTAGCAATGGCAACAACGTTGCGCAAACTATTAACTGGCGA
ACTACTTACTCTAGCTTCCCGGCAACAATTAATAGACTGGATGGAGGCGGATAAAGTTGCAGGACCACTT
CTGCGCTCGGCCCTTCCGGCTGGCTGGTTTATTGCTGATAAATCTGGAGCCGGTGAGCGTGGGTCTCGCG
GTATCATTGCAGCACTGGGGCCAGATGGTAAGCCCTCCCGTATCGTAGTTATCTACACGACGGGGAGTCA
GGCAACTATGGATGAACGAAATAGACAGATCGCTGAGATAGGTGCCTCACTGATTAAGCATTGGTAACTG
TCAGACCAAGTTTACTCATATATACTTTAGATTGATTTAAAACTTCATTTTTAATTTAAAAGGATCTAGG
TGAAGATCCTTTTTGATAATCTCATGACCAAAATCCCTTAACGTGAGTTTTCGTTCCACTGAGCGTCAGA
CCCCGTAGAAAAGATCAAAGGATCTTCTTGAGATCCTTTTTTTCTGCGCGTAATCTGCTGCTTGCAAACA
AAAAAACCACCGCTACCAGCGGTGGTTTGTTTGCCGGATCAAGAGCTACCAACTCTTTTTCCGAAGGTAA
CTGGCTTCAGCAGAGCGCAGATACCAAATACTGTTCTTCTAGTGTAGCCGTAGTTAGGCCACCACTTCAA
GAACTCTGTAGCACCGCCTACATACCTCGCTCTGCTAATCCTGTTACCAGTGGCTGCTGCCAGTGGCGAT
AAGTCGTGTCTTACCGGGTTGGACTCAAGACGATAGTTACCGGATAAGGCGCAGCGGTCGGGCTGAACGG
GGGGTTCGTGCACACAGCCCAGCTTGGAGCGAACGACCTACACCGAACTGAGATACCTACAGCGTGAGCT
ATGAGAAAGCGCCACGCTTCCCGAAGGGAGAAAGGCGGACAGGTATCCGGTAAGCGGCAGGGTCGGAACA
GGAGAGCGCACGAGGGAGCTTCCAGGGGGAAACGCCTGGTATCTTTATAGTCCTGTCGGGTTTCGCCACC
TCTGACTTGAGCGTCGATTTTTGTGATGCTCGTCAGGGGGGCGGAGCCTATGGAAAAACGCCAGCAACGC
GGCCTTTTTACGGTTCCTGGCCTTTTGCTGGCCTTTTGCTCACATGTTCTTTCCTGCGTTATCCCCTGAT
TCTGTGGATAACCGTATTACCGCCTTTGAGTGAGCTGATACCGCTCGCCGCAGCCGAACGACCGAGCGCA
GCGAGTCAGTGAGCGAGGAAGCGGAAGAGCGCCCAATACGCAAACCGCCTCTCCCCGCGCGTTGGCCGAT
TCATTAATGCAGGGGCCGCTGCGGCCATCATCAATAATATACCTTATTTTGGATTGAAGCCAATATGATA
ATGAGGGGGTGGAGTTTGTGACGTGGCGCGGGGCGTGGGAACGGGGCGGGTGACGTAGTAGTGTGGCGGA
AGTGTGATGTTGCAAGTGTGGCGGAACACATGTAAGCGACGGATGTGGCAAAAGTGACGTTTTTGGTGTG
CGCCGGTGTACACAGGAAGTGACAATTTTCGCGCGGTTTTAGGCGGATGTTGTAGTAAATTTGGGCGTAA
CCGAGTAAGATTTGGCCATTTTCGCGGGAAAACTGAATAAGAGGAAGTGAAATCTGAATAATTTTGTGTT
ACTCATAGCGCGTAATATTTGTCTAGGGCCGCGGGGACTTTGACCGTTTACGTGGAGACTCGCCCAGGTG
TTTTTCTCAGGTGTTTTCCGCGTTCCGGGTCAAAGTTGGCGTTTTATTATTATAGTCAGCTGACGTGTAG
TGTATTTATACCCGGTGAGTTCCTCAAGAGGCCACTCTTGAGTGCCAGCGAGTAGAGTTTTCTCCTCCGA
GCCGCTCCGACACCGGGACTCGAGTGTT
