>Addgene plasmid #37250 | pLK45 | addgene partial sequence | sequence record 48364 | SV40pA-rev
TAGCTGCATAACAGTTAACAACAACAATTGCATTCATTTTATGTTTCAGGTTCAGGGGGAGGTGTGGGAG
GTTTTTTAAAGCAAGTAAAACCTCTACAAAGAATTGCATTCATTTTATGTTTCAGGTTCAGGGGGAGGTG
TGGGAGGTTTTTTAAAGCAAGTAAAACCTCTACAAATGTGGTATGGCTGATTATGATCAGTTATCTAGTT
ACAGTCTCGCCGAGGTCTCGGCTGGGGTGGGGCAGTTAGTTAGTCACAGGCCAGAACTCCTGTGGGGTCT
CTTTAAAATGCTAACACCCAGGTTAAAAGACTTGGGGCAAGGGTGGTGCTGGAGCTGGCAGGGCCCCCAC
CCCAAGTCTGGGGGAGGTGCCTGCTCCTCTAGGAGGGCACAGGGCCCAGGCCACGGCGCCCAGGCCTTAC
GGGGCGGCGGCTGCTGCACAGTGCCACATCTTCAGGGCCCACAGCGCCGGGTGAGGGCCTGCCCAGAAGC
ACCAGAGCCACTTCTCCATCCTCCTCCTGCGGGCCAGGGCTGGGAGATGGTTCCAGGGACCTCAACTCCT
CAGCAAAGTCCGGTGACAGGCGTCCCGGGGAGGTGCTGGTCTGGGGGCCAAGGTCTTCCACAGGGGTGGG
CGACGGGGTGGGCGCAGGGGAAGGGGCCTCGGCCAGTCGCTCCAGGGGCCCCCGCGTGCCCCGGCCTTCC
TGGGACCTGCTGAGGACCATCTGTGCTCGGAGAGCGTCCTGTTCCAATGACTTCATCCTGGCTGCCCTCC
ACAGCGCACGCTTCTCGGCCTCCAGGGCCCGGAGCTCGGCAGGGGACAGGGCACGCTCGGGTGCCGGTGG
CTCCGGACTCTGCACGCGCAGCCTCGTGCCTCATTGC
